>Addgene plasmid #164216 | PLEX-PGK-LAMP1-HaloTag | addgene full sequence | sequence record 322833 | Addgene NGS Result
TGGAAGGGCTAATTCACTCCCAAAGAAGACAAGATATCCTTGATCTGTGGATCTACCACACACAAGGCTA
CTTCCCTGATTAGCAGAACTACACACCAGGGCCAGGGGTCAGATATCCACTGACCTTTGGATGGTGCTAC
AAGCTAGTACCAGTTGAGCCAGATAAGGTAGAAGAGGCCAATAAAGGAGAGAACACCAGCTTGTTACACC
CTGTGAGCCTGCATGGGATGGATGACCCGGAGAGAGAAGTGTTAGAGTGGAGGTTTGACAGCCGCCTAGC
ATTTCATCACGTGGCCCGAGAGCTGCATCCGGAGTACTTCAAGAACTGCTGATATCGAGCTTGCTACAAG
GGACTTTCCGCTGGGGACTTTCCAGGGAGGCGTGGCCTGGGCGGGACTGGGGAGTGGCGAGCCCTCAGAT
CCTGCATATAAGCAGCTGCTTTTTGCCTGTACTGGGTCTCTCTGGTTAGACCAGATCTGAGCCTGGGAGC
TCTCTGGCTAACTAGGGAACCCACTGCTTAAGCCTCAATAAAGCTTGCCTTGAGTGCTTCAAGTAGTGTG
TGCCCGTCTGTTGTGTGACTCTGGTAACTAGAGATCCCTCAGACCCTTTTAGTCAGTGTGGAAAATCTCT
AGCAGTGGCGCCCGAACAGGGACTTGAAAGCGAAAGGGAAACCAGAGGAGCTCTCTCGACGCAGGACTCG
GCTTGCTGAAGCGCGCACGGCAAGAGGCGAGGGGCGGCGACTGGTGAGTACGCCAAAAATTTTGACTAGC
GGAGGCTAGAAGGAGAGAGATGGGTGCGAGAGCGTCAGTATTAAGCGGGGGAGAATTAGATCGCGATGGG
AAAAAATTCGGTTAAGGCCAGGGGGAAAGAAAAAATATAAATTAAAACATATAGTATGGGCAAGCAGGGA
GCTAGAACGATTCGCAGTTAATCCTGGCCTGTTAGAAACATCAGAAGGCTGTAGACAAATACTGGGACAG
CTACAACCATCCCTTCAGACAGGATCAGAAGAACTTAGATCATTATATAATACAGTAGCAACCCTCTATT
GTGTGCATCAAAGGATAGAGATAAAAGACACCAAGGAAGCTTTAGACAAGATAGAGGAAGAGCAAAACAA
AAGTAAGACCACCGCACAGCAAGCGGCCGGCCGCTGATCTTCAGACCTGGAGGAGGAGATATGAGGGACA
ATTGGAGAAGTGAATTATATAAATATAAAGTAGTAAAAATTGAACCATTAGGAGTAGCACCCACCAAGGC
AAAGAGAAGAGTGGTGCAGAGAGAAAAAAGAGCAGTGGGAATAGGAGCTTTGTTCCTTGGGTTCTTGGGA
GCAGCAGGAAGCACTATGGGCGCAGCGTCAATGACGCTGACGGTACAGGCCAGACAATTATTGTCTGGTA
TAGTGCAGCAGCAGAACAATTTGCTGAGGGCTATTGAGGCGCAACAGCATCTGTTGCAACTCACAGTCTG
GGGCATCAAGCAGCTCCAGGCAAGAATCCTGGCTGTGGAAAGATACCTAAAGGATCAACAGCTCCTGGGG
ATTTGGGGTTGCTCTGGAAAACTCATTTGCACCACTGCTGTGCCTTGGAATGCTAGTTGGAGTAATAAAT
CTCTGGAACAGATTTGGAATCACACGACCTGGATGGAGTGGGACAGAGAAATTAACAATTACACAAGCTT
AATACACTCCTTAATTGAAGAATCGCAAAACCAGCAAGAAAAGAATGAACAAGAATTATTGGAATTAGAT
AAATGGGCAAGTTTGTGGAATTGGTTTAACATAACAAATTGGCTGTGGTATATAAAATTATTCATAATGA
TAGTAGGAGGCTTGGTAGGTTTAAGAATAGTTTTTGCTGTACTTTCTATAGTGAATAGAGTTAGGCAGGG
ATATTCACCATTATCGTTTCAGACCCACCTCCCAACCCCGAGGGGACCCGACAGGCCCGAAGGAATAGAA
GAAGAAGGTGGAGAGAGAGACAGAGACAGATCCATTCGATTAGTGAACGGATCGGCACTGCGTGCGCCAA
TTCTGCAGACAAATGGCAGTATTCATCCACAATTTTAAAAGAAAAGGGGGGATTGGGGGGTACAGTGCAG
GGGAAAGAATAGTAGACATAATAGCAACAGACATACAAACTAAAGAATTACAAAAACAAATTACAAAAAT
TCAAAATTTTCGGGTTTATTACAGGGACAGCAGAGATCCAGTTTGGTTAGTACCGGGCCCGCTCTAGTCC
GGAATCAGTCCTGCTCCTCGGCCACGAAGTGCACGCAGTTGCCGGCCGGGTCGCGCAGGGCGAACTCCCG
CCCCCACGGCTGCTCGCCGATCTCGGTCATGGCCGGCCCGGAGGCGTCCCGGAAGTTCGTGGACACGACC
TCCGACCACTCGGCGTACAGCTCGTCCAGGCCGCGCACCCACACCCAGGCCAGGGTGTTGTCCGGCACCA
CCTGGTCCTGGACCGCGCTGATGAACAGGGTCACGTCGTCCCGGACCACACCGGCGAAGTCGTCCTCCAC
GAAGTCCCGGGAGAACCCGAGCCGGTCGGTCCAGAACTCGACCGCTCCGGCGACGTCGCGCGCGGTGAGC
ACCGGAACGGCACTGGTCAACTTGGCCATGGTGGCCCTCCTATAGTGAGTCGTATTATACTATGCCGATA
TACTATGCCGATGATTAATTGTCAACACGTGCTGCAGGTCCGAGGTTCTAGACCACGGGGTTGGGGTTGC
GCCTTTTCCAAGGCAGCCCTGGGTTTGCGCAGGGACGCGGCTGCTCTGGGCGTGGTTCCGGGAAACGCAG
CGGCGCCGACCCTGGGTCTCGCACATTCTTCACGTCCGTTCGCAGCGTCACCCGGATCTTCGCCGCTACC
CTTGTGGGCCCCCCGGCGACGCTTCCTGCTCCGCCCCTAAGTCGGGAAGGTTCCTTGCGGTTCGCGGCGT
GCCGGACGTGACAAACGGAAGCCGCACGTCTCACTAGTACCCTCGCAGACGGACAGCGCCAGGGAGCAAT
GGCAGCGCGCCGACCGCGATGGGCTGTGGCCAATAGCGGCTGCTCAGCAGGGCGCGCCGAGAGCAGCGGC
CGGGAAGGGGCGGTGCGGGAGGCGGGGTGTGGGGCGGTAGTGTGGGCCCTGTTCCTGCCCGCGCGGTGTT
CCGCATTCTGCAAGCCTCCGGAGCGCACGTCGGCAGTCGGCTCCCTCGTTGACCGAATCACCGACCTCTC
TCCCCAGGGGATCCGCGGCCGCCACCATGGCGGCCCCCGGCAGCGCCCGGCGGCCGCTGCTCCTGTTGCT
GCTGGCAGGCCTTGCACACAGCGCCCCAGCACTGTTCGAGGTGAAAGACAACAACGGCACAGCGTGTATA
ATGGCCAGCTTCTCTGCCTCCTTTCTGACCACCTATGAGGCTGGACATGTTTCTAAGGTCTCGAATATGA
CCCTGCCAGCCTCTGCAGAAGTCCTGAAGAATAGCAGCTCTTGTGGTGAAAAGAATGCTTCTGAGCCCAC
CCTCGCAATCACCTTTGGAGAAGGATATTTACTGAAACTCACCTTCACAAAAAACACAACACGTTACAGT
GTCCAGCACATGTATTTCACATATAACCTGTCAGACACACAATTCTTTCCCAATGCCAGCTCCAAAGGGC
CCGACACTGTGGATTCCACAACTGACATCAAGGCAGACATCAACAAAACATACCGATGTGTCAGCGACAT
CAGGGTCTACATGAAGAATGTGACCATTGTGCTCTGGGACGCTACTATCCAGGCCTACCTGCCGAGTAGC
AACTTCAGCAAGGAAGAGACACGCTGCCCACAGGATCAACCTTCCCCAACTACTGGGCCACCCAGCCCCT
CACCACCACTTGTGCCCACAAACCCCAGTGTGTCCAAGTACAATGTGACTGGTGACAATGGAACCTGCCT
GCTGGCCTCTATGGCACTGCAACTCAACATCACCTACATGAAGAAGGACAACACGACTGTGACCAGAGCA
TTCAACATCAACCCAAGTGACAAATATAGTGGGACTTGCGGTGCCCAGTTGGTGACCCTGAAGGTGGGGA
ACAAGAGCAGAGTCCTGGAGCTGCAGTTTGGGATGAATGCCACTTCTAGCCTGTTTTTCCTGCAAGGAGT
TCAGTTGAACATGACTCTTCCTGATGCCATAGAGCCCACGTTCAGCACCTCCAACTATTCCCTGAAAGCT
CTTCAGGCCAGTGTCGGCAACTCATACAAGTGCAACAGTGAGGAGCACATCTTTGTCAGCAAGGCGCTCG
CCCTCAATGTCTTCAGCGTGCAAGTCCAGGCTTTCAGGGTAGAAAGTGACAGGTTTGGGTCTGTGGAAGA
GTGTGTACAGGACGGTAACAACATGCTGATCCCCATTGCTGTGGGCGGGGCCCTGGCAGGGCTGGTCCTC
ATCGTCCTCATCGCCTACCTCATCGGCAGGAAGAGGAGTCACGCGGGCTATCAGACCATCTCGGAATTCG
GCTCCACCGGCTCCACAGGCTCCACCGGCGCGGTCGACGGTGGAGGAAGTGGCGGAAGTGGCATGGCAGA
AATCGGTACTGGCTTTCCATTCGACCCCCATTATGTGGAAGTCCTGGGCGAGCGCATGCACTACGTCGAT
GTTGGTCCGCGCGATGGCACCCCTGTGCTGTTCCTGCACGGTAACCCGACCTCCTCCTACGTGTGGCGCA
ACATCATCCCGCATGTTGCACCGACCCATCGCTGCATTGCTCCAGACCTGATCGGTATGGGCAAATCCGA
CAAACCAGACCTGGGTTATTTCTTCGACGACCACGTCCGCTTCATGGATGCCTTCATCGAAGCCCTGGGT
CTGGAAGAGGTCGTCCTGGTCATTCACGACTGGGGCTCCGCTCTGGGTTTCCACTGGGCCAAGCGCAATC
CAGAGCGCGTCAAAGGTATTGCATTTATGGAGTTCATCCGCCCTATCCCGACCTGGGACGAATGGCCAGA
ATTTGCCCGCGAGACCTTCCAGGCCTTCCGCACCACCGACGTCGGCCGCAAGCTGATCATCGATCAGAAC
GTTTTTATCGAGGGTACGCTGCCGATGGGTGTCGTCCGCCCGCTGACTGAAGTCGAGATGGACCATTACC
GCGAGCCGTTCCTGAATCCTGTTGACCGCGAGCCACTGTGGCGCTTCCCAAACGAGCTGCCAATCGCCGG
TGAGCCAGCGAACATCGTCGCGCTGGTCGAAGAATACATGGACTGGCTGCACCAGTCCCCTGTCCCGAAG
CTGCTGTTCTGGGGCACCCCAGGCGTTCTGATCCCACCGGCCGAAGCCGCTCGCCTGGCCAAAAGCCTGC
CTAACTGCAAGGCTGTGGACATCGGCCCGGGTCTGAATCTGCTGCAAGAAGACAACCCGGACCTGATCGG
CAGCGAGATCGCGCGCTGGCTGTCGACGCTCGAGATTTCCGGCTAGCGCGTAACAATCAACCTCTGGATT
ACAAAATTTGTGAAAGATTGACTGGTATTCTTAACTATGTTGCTCCTTTTACGCTATGTGGATACGCTGC
TTTAATGCCTTTGTATCATGCTATTGCTTCCCGTATGGCTTTCATTTTCTCCTCCTTGTATAAATCCTGG
TTGCTGTCTCTTTATGAGGAGTTGTGGCCCGTTGTCAGGCAACGTGGCGTGGTGTGCACTGTGTTTGCTG
ACGCAACCCCCACTGGTTGGGGCATTGCCACCACCTGTCAGCTCCTTTCCGGGACTTTCGCTTTCCCCCT
CCCTATTGCCACGGCGGAACTCATCGCCGCCTGCCTTGCCCGCTGCTGGACAGGGGCTCGGCTGTTGGGC
ACTGACAATTCCGTGGTGTTGTCGGGGAAGCTGACGTCCTTTCCATGGCTGCTCGCCTGTGTTGCCACCT
GGATTCTGCGCGGGACGTCCTTCTGCTACGTCCCTTCGGCCCTCAATCCAGCGGACCTTCCTTCCCGCGG
CCTGCTGCCGGCTCTGCGGCCTCTTCCGCGTCTTCGCCTTCGCCCTCAGACGAGTCGGATCTCCCTTTGG
GCCGCCTCCCCGCCTGGAATTAATTCTGCAGTCGAGACCTAGAAAAACATGGAGCAATCACAAGTAGCAA
TACAGCAGCTACCAATGCTGATTGTGCCTGGCTAGAAGCACAAGAGGAGGAGGAGGTGGGTTTTCCAGTC
ACACCTCAGGTACCTTTAAGACCAATGACTTACAAGGCAGCTGTAGATCTTAGCCACTTTTTAAAAGAAA
AGAGGGGACTGGAAGGGCTAATTCACTCCCAACGAAGACAAGATCTGCTTTTTGCTTGTACTGGGTCTCT
CTGGTTAGACCAGATCTGAGCCTGGGAGCTCTCTGGCTAACTAGGGAACCCACTGCTTAAGCCTCAATAA
AGCTTGCCTTGAGTGCTTCAAGTAGTGTGTGCCCGTCTGTTGTGTGACTCTGGTAACTAGAGATCCCTCA
GACCCTTTTAGTCAGTGTGGAAAATCTCTAGCAGTAGTAGTTCATGTCATCTTATTATTCAGTATTTATA
ACTTGCAAAGAAATGAATATCAGAGAGTGAGAGGCCTTGACATTGTTTAAACCCGCTGATCAGCCTCGAC
TGTGCCTTCTAGTTGCCAGCCATCTGTTGTTTGCCCCTCCCCCGTGCCTTCCTTGACCCTGGAAGGTGCC
ACTCCCACTGTCCTTTCCTAATAAAATGAGGAAATTGCATCGCATTGTCTGAGTAGGTGTCATTCTATTC
TGGGGGGTGGGGTGGGGCAGGACAGCAAGGGGGAGGATTGGGAAGACAATAGCAGGCATGCTGGGGATGC
GGTGGGCTCTATGGCTTCTGAGGCGGAAAGAACCAGCTGGGGCTCTAGGGGGTATCCCC
[124 nt withheld, positions 6850-6973]
C
[91 nt withheld, positions 6975-7065]
A
[49 nt withheld, positions 7067-7115]
CCTTTGACGTTGGAGTCCACGTTCTTT
[37 nt withheld, positions 7143-7179]
ACCCTATCTCGGTCTATTCTTTTGATTTATAAGGGATTTTGCCGATTTCGGCCTATTGGTTAAAAAATGA
GCTGATTTAACAAAAATTTAACGCGAATTAATTCTGTGGAATGTGTGTCAGTTAGGGTGTGGAAAGTCCC
CAGGCTCCCCAGCAGGCAGAAGTATGCAAAGCATGCATCTCAATTAGTCAGCAACCAGGTGTGGAAAGTC
CCCAGGCTCCCCAGCAGGCAGAAGTATGCAAAGCATGCATCTCAATTAGTCAGCAACCATAGTCCCGCCC
CTAACTCCGCCCATCCCGCCCCTAACTCCGCCCAGTTCCGCCCATTCTCCGCCCCATGGCTGACTAATTT
TTTTTATTTATGCAGAGGCCGAGGCCGCCTCTGCCTCTGAGCTATTCCAGAAGTAGTGAGGAGGCTTTTT
TGGAGGCCTAGGCTTTTGCAAAAAGCTCCCGGGAGCTTGTATATCCATTTTCGGATCTGATCAGCACGTG
ATGAAAAAGCCTGAACTCACCGCGACGTCTGTCGAGAAGTTTCTGATCGAAAAGTTCGACAGCGTCTCCG
ACCTGATGCAGCTCTCGGAGGGCGAAGAATCTCGTGCTTTCAGCTTCGATGTAGGAGGGCGTGGATATGT
CCTGCGGGTAAATAGCTGCGCCGATGGTTTCTACAAAGATCGTTATGTTTATCGGCACTTTGCATCGGCC
GCGCTCCCGATTCCGGAAGTGCTTGACATTGGGGAATTCAGCGAGAGCCTGACCTATTGCATCTCCCGCC
GTGCACAGGGTGTCACGTTGCAAGACCTGCCTGAAACCGAACTGCCCGCTGTTCTGCAGCCGGTCGCGGA
GGCCATGGATGCGATCGCTGCGGCCGATCTTAGCCAGACGAGCGGGTTCGGCCCATTCGGACCGCAAGGA
ATCGGTCAATACACTACATGGCGTGATTTCATATGCGCGATTGCTGATCCCCATGTGTATCACTGGCAAA
CTGTGATGGACGACACCGTCAGTGCGTCCGTCGCGCAGGCTCTCGATGAGCTGATGCTTTGGGCCGAGGA
CTGCCCCGAAGTCCGGCACCTCGTGCACGCGGATTTCGGCTCCAACAATGTCCTGACGGACAATGGCCGC
ATAACAGCGGTCATTGACTGGAGCGAGGCGATGTTCGGGGATTCCCAATACGAGGTCGCCAACATCTTCT
TCTGGAGGCCGTGGTTGGCTTGTATGGAGCAGCAGACGCGCTACTTCGAGCGGAGGCATCCGGAGCTTGC
AGGATCGCCGCGGCTCCGGGCGTATATGCTCCGCATTGGTCTTGACCAACTCTATCAGAGCTTGGTTGAC
GGCAATTTCGATGATGCAGCTTGGGCGCAGGGTCGATGCGACGCAATCGTCCGATCCGGAGCCGGGACTG
TCGGGCGTACACAAATCGCCCGCAGAAGCGCGGCCGTCTGGACCGATGGCTGTGTAGAAGTACTCGCCGA
TAGTGGAAACCGACGCCCCAGCACTCGTCCGAGGGCAAAGGAATAGCACGTGCTACGAGATTTCGATTCC
ACCGCCGCCTTCTATGAAAGGTTGGGCTTCGGAATCGTTTTCCGGGACGCCGGCTGGATGATCCTCCAGC
GCGGGGATCTCATGCTGGAGTTCTTCGCCCACCCCAACTTGTTTATTGCAGCTTATAATGGTTACAAATA
AAGCAATAGCATCACAAATTTCACAAATAAAGCATTTTTTTCACTGCATTCTAGTTGTGGTTTGTCCAAA
CTCATCAATGTATCTTATCATGTCTGTATACCGTCGACCTCTAGCTAGAGCTTGGCGTAATCATGGTCAT
AGCTGTTTCCTGTGTGAAATTGTTATCCGCTCACAATTCCACACAACATACGAGCCGGAAGCATAAAGTG
TAAAGCCTGGGGTGCCTAATGAGTGAGCTAACTCACATTAATTGCGTTGCGCTCACTGCCCGCTTTCCAG
TCGGGAAACCTGTCGTGCCAGCTGCATTAATGAATCGGCCAACGCGCGGGGAGAGGCGGTTTGCGTATTG
GGCGCTCTTCCGCTTCCTCGCTCACTGACTCGCTGCGCTCGGTCGTTCGGCTGCGGCGAGCGGTATCAGC
TCACTCAAAGGCGGTAATACGGTTATCCACAGAATCAGGGGATAACGCAGGAAAGAACATGTGAGCAAAA
GGCCAGCAAAAGGCCAGGAACCGTAAAAAGGCCGCGTTGCTGGCGTTTTTCCATAGGCTCCGCCCCCCTG
ACGAGCATCACAAAAATCGACGCTCAAGTCAGAGGTGGCGAAACCCGACAGGACTATAAAGATACCAGGC
GTTTCCCCCTGGAAGCTCCCTCGTGCGCTCTCCTGTTCCGACCCTGCCGCTTACCGGATACCTGTCCGCC
TTTCTCCCTTCGGGAAGCGTGGCGCTTTCTCATAGCTCACGCTGTAGGTATCTCAGTTCGGTGTAGGTCG
TTCGCTCCAAGCTGGGCTGTGTGCACGAACCCCCCGTTCAGCCCGACCGCTGCGCCTTATCCGGTAACTA
TCGTCTTGAGTCCAACCCGGTAAGACACGACTTATCGCCACTGGCAGCAGCCACTGGTAACAGGATTAGC
AGAGCGAGGTATGTAGGCGGTGCTACAGAGTTCTTGAAGTGGTGGCCTAACTACGGCTACACTAGAAGAA
CAGTATTTGGTATCTGCGCTCTGCTGAAGCCAGTTACCTTCGGAAAAAGAGTTGGTAGCTCTTGATCCGG
CAAACAAACCACCGCTGGTAGCGGTGGTTTTTTTGTTTGCAAGCAGCAGATTACGCGCAGAAAAAAAGGA
TCTCAAGAAGATCCTTTGATCTTTTCTACGGGGTCTGACGCTCAGTGGAACGAAAACTCACGTTAAGGGA
TTTTGGTCATGAGATTATCAAAAAGGATCTTCACCTAGATCCTTTTAAATTAAAAATGAAGTTTTAAATC
AATCTAAAGTATATATGAGTAAACTTGGTCTGACAGTTACCAATGCTTAATCAGTGAGGCACCTATCTCA
GCGATCTGTCTATTTCGTTCATCCATAGTTGCCTGACTCCCCGTCGTGTAGATAACTACGATACGGGAGG
GCTTACCATCTGGCCCCAGTGCTGCAATGATACCGCGAGACCCACGCTCACCGGCTCCAGATTTATCAGC
AATAAACCAGCCAGCCGGAAGGGCCGAGCGCAGAAGTGGTCCTGCAACTTTATCCGCCTCCATCCAGTCT
ATTAATTGTTGCCGGGAAGCTAGAGTAAGTAGTTCGCCAGTTAATAGTTTGCGCAACGTTGTTGCCATTG
CTACAGGCATCGTGGTGTCACGCTCGTCGTTTGGTATGGCTTCATTCAGCTCCGGTTCCCAACGATCAAG
GCGAGTTACATGATCCCCCATGTTGTGCAAAAAAGCGGTTAGCTCCTTCGGTCCTCCGATCGTTGTCAGA
AGTAAGTTGGCCGCAGTGTTATCACTCATGGTTATGGCAGCACTGCATAATTCTCTTACTGTCATGCCAT
CCGTAAGATGCTTTTCTGTGACTGGTGAGTACTCAACCAAGTCATTCTGAGAATAGTGTATGCGGCGACC
GAGTTGCTCTTGCCCGGCGTCAATACGGGATAATACCGCGCCACATAGCAGAACTTTAAAAGTGCTCATC
ATTGGAAAACGTTCTTCGGGGCGAAAACTCTCAAGGATCTTACCGCTGTTGAGATCCAGTTCGATGTAAC
CCACTCGTGCACCCAACTGATCTTCAGCATCTTTTACTTTCACCAGCGTTTCTGGGTGAGCAAAAACAGG
AAGGCAAAATGCCGCAAAAAAGGGAATAAGGGCGACACGGAAATGTTGAATACTCATACTCTTCCTTTTT
CAATATTATTGAAGCATTTATCAGGGTTATTGTCTCATGAGCGGATACATATTTGAATGTATTTAGAAAA
ATAAACAAATAGGGGTTCCGCGCACATTTCCCCGAAAAGTGCCACCTGACGTCGACGGATCGGGAGATCA
ACTTGTTTATTGCAGCTTATAATGGTTACAAATAAAGCAATAGCATCACAAATTTCACAAATAAAGCATT
TTTTTCACTGCATTCTAGTTGTGGTTTGTCCAAACTCATCAATGTATCTTATCATGTCTGGATCAACTGG
ATAACTCAAGCTAACCAAAATCATCCCAAACTTCCCACCCCATACCCTATTACCACTGCCAATTACCTGT
GGTTTCATTTACTCTAAACCTGTGATTCCTCTGAATTATTTTCATTTTAAAGAAATTGTATTTGTTAAAT
ATGTACTACAAACTTAGTAGT
Features (pLannotate 1.2.2; 30 found; start..end, strand, type, name):
    377..634     +  LTR            5' LTR (truncated): truncated 5' long terminal repeat (LTR) from HIV-1
    681..806     +  misc_feature   HIV-1 Ψ: packaging signal of human immunodeficiency virus type 1
    790..1128    +  CDS            HIV-1 gag (fragment): gag protein from human immunodeficiency virus 1; gag
   1303..1536    +  misc_feature   RRE: The Rev response element (RRE) of HIV-1 allows for Rev-dependent mRNA export from the nucleus to the cytoplasm.
   1913..2013    +  CDS            Rev (fragment): human immunodeficiency virus 1 (HIV-1) Rev protein; rev; enhances nuclear export of unspliced and incompletely spliced viral mRNAs
   2063..2180    +  misc_feature   cPPT/CTS: central polypurine tract and central termination sequence of HIV-1
   2245..2619    -  CDS            BleoR: antibiotic-binding protein; Sh ble from Streptoalloteichus hindustanus; confers resistance to bleomycin, phleomycin, and Zeocin™
   2639..2686    -  promoter       EM7 promoter: synthetic bacterial promoter&nbsp
   2717..3227    +  promoter       hPGK promoter: human phosphoglycerate kinase 1 promoter
   3263..4471    +  CDS            LAMP1: rat lysosome-associated membrane glycoprotein 1
   4543..5433    +  CDS            HaloTag®: modified bacterial dehalogenase that forms covalent bonds with chloroalkane derivatives
   5445..6033    +  misc_feature   WPRE: woodchuck hepatitis virus posttranscriptional regulatory element
   6050..6238    +  CDS            nef (fragment): NEF_HV1Z2 - Experimental evidence at protein level: Swiss-Prot protein existence level 1. Extracellular Nef protein targets CD4(+) T-lymphocytes for apoptosis by interacting with CXCR4 surface receptors. From Human immunodeficiency virus type 1 group M subtype D (isolate Z2/CDC-Z34) (HIV-1).
   6240..6473    +  LTR            3' LTR (ΔU3): self-inactivating 3' long terminal repeat (LTR) from HIV-1
   6580..6804    +  polyA_signal   bGH poly(A) signal: bovine growth hormone polyadenylation signal
   6808..6829    +  promoter       SV40 promoter (fragment): SV40 enhancer and early promoter
   6850..7278    +  rep_origin     f1 ori (sequence partly withheld): f1 bacteriophage origin of replication; arrow indicates direction of (+) strand synthesis
   7292..7621    +  promoter       SV40 promoter: SV40 enhancer and early promoter
   7670..8695    +  CDS            HygR: aminoglycoside phosphotransferase from E. coli; aph(4)-Ia; confers resistance to hygromycin
   8705..8830    +  CDS            ble (fragment): BLE_KLEPN - Experimental evidence at protein level: Swiss-Prot protein existence level 1. Binding protein with a strong affinity to the bleomycin family of antibiotics. Binds to CL990; an antimitotic-antibiotic compound. From Klebsiella pneumoniae.
   8825..8946    +  polyA_signal   SV40 poly(A) signal: SV40 polyadenylation signal
   9017..9039    -  protein_bind   lac operator (fragment): The lac repressor binds to the lac operator to inhibit transcription in E. coli. This inhibition can be relieved by adding lactose or isopropyl-β-D-thiogalactopyranoside (IPTG). lac repressor encoded by lacI
   9043..9073    -  promoter       lac promoter: promoter for the E. coli lac operon
   9088..9109    -  protein_bind   CAP binding site: CAP binding activates transcription in the presence of cAMP. E. coli catabolite activator protein
   9122..9214    -  CDS            lacI (fragment): lac repressor; lacI; The lac repressor binds to the lac operator to inhibit transcription in E. coli. This inhibition can be relieved by adding lactose or isopropyl-β-D-thiogalactopyranoside (IPTG).
   9397..9985    -  rep_origin     ori: high-copy-number ColE1/pMB1/pBR322/pUC origin of replication
  10156..11016   -  CDS            AmpR: β-lactamase; bla; confers resistance to ampicillin, carbenicillin, and related antibiotics
  11017..11121   -  promoter       AmpR promoter: bla
  11169..11303   +  polyA_signal   SV40 poly(A) signal: SV40 polyadenylation signal
  11470..329     +  CDS            nef (fragment) (across the origin): NEF_HV1BR - Experimental evidence at protein level: Swiss-Prot protein existence level 1. Extracellular Nef protein targets CD4(+) T-lymphocytes for apoptosis by interacting with CXCR4 surface receptors (PubMed:14990729). From Human immunodeficiency virus type 1 group M subtype B (isolate BRU/LAI) (HIV-1).
