[The description below was written by a language model from this plasmid's Addgene catalogue record and pLannotate feature annotations shown in this document.]
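Description:
PLEX-PGK-LAMP1-HaloTag is an HIV-1-based lentiviral transfer plasmid built on a pLEX-type backbone (the catalogue backbone field itself is blank) for expressing rat LAMP1 fused at its C terminus to HaloTag in mammalian cells. It is maintained in E. coli through a ColE1/pUC-type origin and an ampicillin resistance gene. The record lists it as low copy and grown in a recombination-deficient strain, as is usual for plasmids carrying repeated LTRs. An f1 origin is also annotated.

The sequenced record is about 11.5 kb. The viral portion runs from a truncated 5' LTR through the Ψ packaging signal with a gag fragment, the Rev response element and the cPPT/CTS, and ends in a U3-deleted, self-inactivating 3' LTR followed by a bGH polyadenylation signal. Between these elements, a human PGK promoter drives the LAMP1 coding sequence joined to HaloTag, with a WPRE downstream to enhance transcript stability and expression. HaloTag is a modified dehalogenase that binds chloroalkane ligands covalently, so the lysosomal membrane protein can be labelled with cell-permeable fluorescent dyes. An oppositely oriented EM7-driven bleomycin/Zeocin resistance gene sits just upstream of the PGK promoter and is a bacterial selection cassette. An SV40 promoter-hygromycin resistance cassette with an SV40 poly(A) lies outside the LTRs, so it would not be carried into the packaged viral genome, and no mammalian selection marker is annotated within the proviral region.

The associated publication concerns RNA granules travelling on lysosomes during long-distance transport. This fits use of the construct as a lentivirally delivered lysosome marker for live-cell imaging, although the record does not specify the target cell types.
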