Addgene plasmid #164216: PLEX-PGK-LAMP1-HaloTag
Purpose: pLEX lentivirus backbone expresses HaloTag tagged LAMP1 under PGK promoter
Depositing lab: Jennifer Lippincott-Schwartz. Depositing organization: HHMI, Janelia Research Campus. Publication: RNA Granules Hitchhike on Lysosomes for Long-Distance Transport, Using Annexin A11 as a Molecular Tether. Liao YC, Fernandopulle MS, Wang G, Choi H, Hao L, Drerup CM, Patel R, Qamar S, Nixon-Abell J, Shen Y, Meadows W, Vendruscolo M, Knowles TPJ, Nelson M, Czekalska MA, Musteikyte G, Gachechiladze MA, Stephens CA, Pasolli HA, Forrest LR, St George-Hyslop P, Lippincott-Schwartz J, Ward ME. Cell. 2019 Sep 19;179(1):147-164.e20. doi: 10.1016/j.cell.2019.08.050. PubMed 31539493.
Backbone
  Vector backbone: N/A
  Vector type: Lentiviral
Growth in bacteria
  Bacterial resistance: Ampicillin, 100 μg/mL
  Growth temperature: 37°C
  Growth strain: NEB Stable
  Copy number: Low Copy
Gene/Insert
  Gene/Insert name: LAMP1
  Species: R. norvegicus (rat)
  Insert size (bp): 1224
  Entrez Gene: Lamp1 (a.k.a. LGP120)
  Promoter: PGK
  Tag / fusion protein: HaloTag (C terminal on insert)
  Cloning method: Gibson Cloning
  Sequencing primers: 5′ PGK F; 3′ WPRE R
Terms and licenses: Academic/Nonprofit Terms; Industry Terms: Not Available to Industry
How to cite: PLEX-PGK-LAMP1-HaloTag was a gift from Jennifer Lippincott-Schwartz (Addgene plasmid # 164216 ; http://n2t.net/addgene:164216 ; RRID:Addgene_164216)
